Addgene plasmid #133491: pAV0624
Purpose: Expression of cytoplasmic 3mTagBFP2
Depositing lab: Sophie Martin. Depositing organization: Universite de Lausanne (UNIL). Publication: A toolbox of stable integration vectors in the fission yeast Schizosaccharomyces pombe. Vjestica A, Marek M, Nkosi PJ, Merlini L, Liu G, Berard M, Billault-Chaumartin I, Martin SG. J Cell Sci. 2020 Jan 8;133(1). pii: jcs.240754. doi: 10.1242/jcs.240754. PubMed 31801797.
Backbone
  Vector backbone: pUra4(AfeI)(pAV0133)
  Vector type: Yeast Expression
Growth in bacteria
  Bacterial resistance: Ampicillin, 100 μg/mL
  Growth temperature: 37°C
  Growth strain: DH5alpha
  Copy number: High Copy
Gene/Insert
  Gene/Insert name: pUra4(AfeI)-p(tdh1)-3mTagBFP2-terminator(tdh1)
  Species: S. pombe (fission yeast)
  Cloning method: Unknown
Terms and licenses: Academic/Nonprofit Terms; Industry Terms: Not Available to Industry
Depositor comments: Please see the Resource Information section for an annotated Genbank file.
How to cite: pAV0624 was a gift from Sophie Martin (Addgene plasmid # 133491 ; http://n2t.net/addgene:133491 ; RRID:Addgene_133491)
