[The description below was written by a language model from this plasmid's Addgene catalogue record and pLannotate feature annotations shown in this document.]
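Description:
pAV0624 is a fission yeast expression plasmid of about 9.7 kb built on the pUra4(AfeI) backbone (pAV0133), part of a toolbox of stable integration vectors for Schizosaccharomyces pombe. In E. coli it is maintained as a high-copy plasmid through a ColE1/pUC-type origin and selected with ampicillin via the β-lactamase gene and its native promoter. The backbone also shows the remnants of a phagemid-style cloning vector: an f1 origin, a lacZα fragment with the lac promoter, operator and CAP site, flanking T7 and T3 promoters, and small bom, rop and lacI fragments. No yeast replication origin is annotated, which is consistent with a vector meant to integrate into the genome rather than replicate episomally. The yeast marker region contains the S. pombe ura4 coding sequence (orotidine 5'-phosphate decarboxylase, needed for uracil biosynthesis) together with neighbouring genomic sequence that includes tam14. The backbone name suggests that AfeI linearisation is used to target integration at the ura4 locus, although the record does not spell out this mechanism.

The payload is a cassette described as p(tdh1)-3mTagBFP2-terminator(tdh1). Three tandem copies of the monomeric blue fluorescent protein mTagBFP2 are annotated head to tail on the same strand, separated by only a few nucleotides, and so presumably form a single triple-fluorophore fusion for a brighter signal. The tdh1 promoter and terminator named in the catalogue entry are not picked up by the automated annotation, but they presumably occupy the unannotated stretches on either side of the coding sequences. With no targeting sequence recorded, the protein is intended to be cytoplasmic, making the construct useful as a blue cytoplasmic marker for live-cell imaging of fission yeast.
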