Features (pLannotate 1.2.2; 19 found; start..end, strand, type, name):
    137..186     +  misc_feature   bom (fragment): basis of mobility region from pBR322
    284..553     -  CDS            tam14: TAM14_SCHPO - Experimental evidence at transcript level: Swiss-Prot protein existence level 2. May interact with target proteins during translocation into the lumen of the endoplasmic reticulum. May protect unfolded target proteins against degradation and facilitate correct glycosylation (By similarity). From Schizosaccharomyces pombe (strain 972 / ATCC 24843) (Fission yeast).
   1640..2434    +  CDS            S. pombe ura4: orotidine 5'-phosphate decarboxylase, required for uracil biosynthesis; Schizosaccharomyces pombe ura4
   2877..2925    +  misc_feature   bom (fragment): basis of mobility region from pBR322
   2953..3381    -  rep_origin     f1 ori (sequence partly withheld): f1 bacteriophage origin of replication; arrow indicates direction of (+) strand synthesis
   3385..3540    -  CDS            lacZα (fragment): LacZα fragment of β-galactosidase; lacZ fragment
   3548..3566    +  promoter       T7 promoter: promoter for bacteriophage T7 RNA polymerase
   4603..5313    +  CDS            mTagBFP2: mTagBFP2 is a basic (constitutively fluorescent) blue fluorescent protein published in 2011, derived from Entacmaea quadricolor. It is reported to be a very rapidly-maturing monomer with very low acid sensitivity.
   5320..6030    +  CDS            mTagBFP2: mTagBFP2 is a basic (constitutively fluorescent) blue fluorescent protein published in 2011, derived from Entacmaea quadricolor. It is reported to be a very rapidly-maturing monomer with very low acid sensitivity.
   6037..6747    +  CDS            mTagBFP2: mTagBFP2 is a basic (constitutively fluorescent) blue fluorescent protein published in 2011, derived from Entacmaea quadricolor. It is reported to be a very rapidly-maturing monomer with very low acid sensitivity.
   7483..7501    -  promoter       T3 promoter: promoter for bacteriophage T3 RNA polymerase
   7546..7562    -  protein_bind   lac operator: The lac repressor binds to the lac operator to inhibit transcription in E. coli. This inhibition can be relieved by adding lactose or isopropyl-β-D-thiogalactopyranoside (IPTG). lac repressor encoded by lacI
   7570..7600    -  promoter       lac promoter: promoter for the E. coli lac operon
   7615..7636    -  protein_bind   CAP binding site: CAP binding activates transcription in the presence of cAMP. E. coli catabolite activator protein
   7649..7741    -  CDS            lacI (fragment): lac repressor; lacI; The lac repressor binds to the lac operator to inhibit transcription in E. coli. This inhibition can be relieved by adding lactose or isopropyl-β-D-thiogalactopyranoside (IPTG).
   7924..8512    -  rep_origin     ori: high-copy-number ColE1/pMB1/pBR322/pUC origin of replication
   8683..9543    -  CDS            AmpR: β-lactamase; bla; confers resistance to ampicillin, carbenicillin, and related antibiotics
   9544..9648    -  promoter       AmpR promoter: bla
   9743..35      +  CDS            rop (fragment) (across the origin): Rop protein, which maintains plasmids at low copy number; rop
>Addgene plasmid #133491 | pAV0624 | addgene full sequence | sequence record 263746 | Addgene NGS Result
TCGCGCGTTTCGGTGATGACGGTGAAAACCTCTGACACATGCAGCTCCCGGAGACGGTCACAGCTTGTCT
GTAAGCGGATGCCGGGAGCAGACAAGCCCGTCAGGGCGCGTCAGCGGGTGTTGGCGGGTGTCGGGGCTGG
CTTAACTATGCGGCATCAGAGCAGATTGTACTGAGAGTGCACCATAACCGGGTATTAGTCAAAACTAGTA
TACTTTTTCTCGGAGTATAATACACAATATCGGTGCAAATAGGTTTTAAAATTGCTCCAATCACATGTTC
TTAAGAAAAAAACGTCAAAAGAAATCTAAGTATTCCCAAAATAATTCCTCCTGACATGAGAAGAATAAAA
AACACTAAGATGCATTGTCAGTATGAAACACAAGCCAAAGTTGCTAACAATAGGATCAATTCTTACTTAC
TGGCAATGTTACGAGGAATCTTGGTAGGAGGATGTTTGGCAACATAACGTTCTTTTGAATTTGTTTTTAC
ACGACGAGTAATGTTCTTCTGAAACTGTGTGTTTGCACGACGCTGAGAGGGAGTTTGAACCGTCTAAAAG
ACATAGTTAGGATCCATGATGCACAGATTTCTAAAGATAAAACTACTTACAGGCATGTTGGTTTATTAAA
AAAGAAAAACAGGAATGATAAGAGGGAAAGAATACGTGTACAGAGCGCTTACATAATGAGTGAGTGTCAT
TATTGAGGAATGCCATGTCAGATTTGACACAACTCAGAACTTATTAACTTTTTATGATTGGAACTTTTGT
TTTGCCCAAGGAATTTTTAATGGAAGAAGTTGTTTTATAAATGATATTGAATTTATATCCACTCTTTTTA
GCGCATTTGCATCTCTACTTTAGGTTCTTCTTTGACTAGATTCTAGGATGCGTATTGGATATACTGGTCT
TTGAATCATTGTCGAAAAAAAAATTCATGGTTGTACCCATGAGCAAACTGCTTTTGTGGTTATCCATGTG
CTTCTTTTGTTCAGCATCTATCTTCTTAATCGCATGGAAGATTTGATTTAAACCAAAAGAAATATTGTTA
AACTTTGACAGAAGCTTTAAATTTTGATTCCATACATTAAATGGATAAAACTCCTGAAGCTTAGCTACAA
ATCCCACTGGCTATATGTATGCATTTGTGTTAAAAAAGTTTGTATAGATTATTTAATCTACTCAGCATTC
TTTCTCTAAATAGGAATTTGTTACTTAATGGAGAAAAAAATGTTTCGATTTACCTAGTGTATTTGTTTGT
ATACTCACGTTTAATTTCAAACATCCATTCTATCTTGTGTAATTTTTGGCATGGTGAAAAAGATAATCAG
CCTTATAATCTTTACAAAAGTAAGAAATTCTGTAAATAAGCCTTAATGCCCTTGCTTTAAATTAAAATGG
TTCTTTTTCATGATAATGTTTGCACTTTGTGAATATATTTTAGATAGTTCTGTGAGGTATAATTAAGATG
TTTTAGAGACTTATACAATTTTGTCTTTATAAATTCTTAATTGATTTTACCATCCCAGTTTAACTATGCT
TCGTCGGCATCTCTGCACATGTCGTGTTTTCTTACCGTATTGTCCTACCAAGAACCTCTTTTTTGCTTGG
ATCGAAATTAAAGGTTTAAAAGCAAAGTTATGGATGCTAGAGTATTTCAAAGCTATTCAGCTAGAGCTGA
GGGGATGAAAAATCCCATTGCCAAGGAATTGTTGGCTTTGATGGAAGAAAAGCAAAGCAACTTGTCAGTC
GCGGTCGATTTGACGAAGAAATCCGAAATCTTAGAATTGGTAGATAAAATTGGACCCTATGTCTGTGTTA
TCAAGACACATATTGACGTTGTCGAGGATTTCGACCAGGATATGGTAGAAAAACTGGTGGCCTTAGGTAA
AAAGCATCGTTTTCTTATCTTTGAGGATCGCAAATTCGCAGACATTGGAAATACCGTCAAGCTACAATAT
GCATCTGGTGTGTACAAAATTGCTTCTTGGGCTCATATCACAAATTGCCATACAGTGCCAGGCGAGGGTA
TTATACAAGGCCTCAAAGAAGTTGGTTTACCTTTGGGACGTGGTCTCTTGCTTTTGGCTGAAATGTCTTC
CAAAGGCTCTTTGGCTACTGGTTCCTACACAGAGAAAACCTTAGAATGGTTTGAGAAGCATACCGATTTT
TGCTTTGGCTTTATAGCTGGTCGTCGATTTCCTAACCTTCAAAGCGACTACATAACTATGTCCCCTGGTA
TCGGCTTGGATGTTAAAGGAGACGGGCTGGGACAGCAATATCGTACTCCTGAAGAAGTGATTGTAAACTG
CGGTAGCGATATCATCATTGTTGGTCGTGGAGTTTATGGAGCTGGTCGTAATCCTGTTGTCGAAGCCAAG
AGATATAGAGAAGCTGGTTGGAAGGCATATCAGCAAAGACTTTCTCAGCATTAAAAAAAGACTAATGTAA
AATTTTTTTGGTTGGTTATTGAAAAAGTCGATGCCTTGTTTGCGTTTGTTTTCCTAGGCGTTTTATGTCA
GAAGGCATTTAGAATTAGTATACAAGTACTCTTTGGTAAAATTTTATGTAGCGACTAAAATATTAACTAT
TATAGATAAACACCTTGGGAATAAAAAGTAATTTGCTATAGTAATTTATTAAACATGCTCCTACAACATT
ACCACAATCTTTTCTCTTGGATTGACATTGAATAAGAAAAGAGTGAATTTTTTTAGACTTGTAATGATAA
CTATGTACAAAGCCAATGAAAGATGTATGTAGATGAATGTAAAATACCATGTAGACAAACAAGATAAAAC
TTGGTTATAAACATTGGTGTTGGAACAGAATAAATTAGATGTCAAAAAGTTTCGTCAATATCACAAGCTT
GCTAGGGCGGTGTGAAATACCGCACAGATGCGTAAGGAGAAAATACCGCATCAGGAAATTGTAAGCGTTA
ATATTTTGTTAAAATTCGCGTTAAATTTTTGTTAAATCAGCTCATTTTTTAACCAATAGGCCGAAATCGG
CAAAATCCCTTATAAATCAAAAGAATAGACCGAGATAGGGT
[37 nt withheld, positions 3052-3088]
AAAGAACGTGGACTCCAACGTCAAAGG
[49 nt withheld, positions 3116-3164]
T
[91 nt withheld, positions 3166-3256]
G
[124 nt withheld, positions 3258-3381]
CCATTCGCCATTCAGGCTGCGCAACTGTTGGGAAGGGCGATCGGTGCGGGCCTCTTCGCTATTACGCCAG
CTGGCGAAAGGGGGATGTGCTGCAAGGCGATTAAGTTGGGTAACGCCAGGGTTTTCCCAGTCACGACGTT
GTAAAACGACGGCCAGTGAGCGCGCGTAATACGACTCACTATAGGGCGAATTGGGTACCGGGCCCGCTAG
CATGCTAAAGTATGGAAAATCAAAATTCCTGAATTTTTGTAAACTCCCATACAAATACGATTACACATAC
ATACAAAAATGCAAATAACAAAATATACACGCACGCATGCACACTAAATAAACAAACTGTGCGTCCATTC
CTTTTATGCACAAACGTTGAAGCTCAGGACATCGCACCAACAATCACTCATCTCTTCTCTCTCTACCCAC
TTTCCACCCACACCCACAGTCTGCATCTGTTTGACGACTGTAGCTCAAGCATCAGTAGCAGCCGCTGTCA
TCCTCAACTGCTGCTGCTGATGCTGCTTGAATGTACGCATGATAGCAACGACGCACCGCTCTACCACTAC
TACCGAAGCGCCATCATCACCTCCTCACCTACCATCGCAATCGTCCTCTCGAAACTCTTCGACCGCTTTC
ACCCGGCTTCCTGCAGGTAACAATGCGCTCGGCGCTTGATTAAAAGAGGCCAGAGGCGATAAATGACTCA
GGGTGCATTTGGCCTCGCTACGAAAGGACCCTGTCTTGTGATTTTTCCGTAGCCAATGGACAACCGCCTT
GTCAACCTTTTGACTTTGGAATGTGCTAGCAATTCCTCCTTCCCCCTGACTTCAGGTGACAAGGCTTGCA
TCACGCTGAGGTAGGCGTCGGAAAAACTTTCCTCACAAGGCTGACGTCATGGAATGTGCAATCAAAGTCA
GGAGCGGGAACGAGGCAGATTACCAACGAAGCAACGACCATCTCGGAACAACTTGCAAAGAAAGTCAAGG
AAAGTTGGCACCACATCACGATCGCGCACCTTCTCCAATCACCTTGCTCCTTAGTTGTTCCGAATCGAGT
GCGAGGCAATTGTGGTAAAGATAGTCGGGGGAAACCCTTACCCCATTCACACCACGGCTGATGGCTGCTG
TGTGGGATGGAAAGGTATAAATAGAGGCAGGCGGTGCCTAGCATCGCTTCTGTATAGATCATTCATCCAT
AGTATTGATTTACACTTGATTCAAACCTAGTATGGTGTCTAAGGGCGAAGAGCTGATTAAGGAGAACATG
CACATGAAGCTGTACATGGAGGGCACCGTGGACAACCATCACTTCAAGTGCACATCCGAGGGCGAAGGCA
AGCCCTACGAGGGCACCCAGACCATGAGAATCAAGGTGGTCGAGGGCGGCCCTCTCCCCTTCGCCTTCGA
CATCCTGGCTACTAGCTTCCTCTACGGCAGCAAGACCTTCATCAACCACACCCAGGGCATCCCCGACTTC
TTCAAGCAGTCCTTCCCTGAGGGCTTCACATGGGAGAGAGTCACCACATACGAAGACGGGGGCGTGCTGA
CCGCTACCCAGGACACCAGCCTCCAGGACGGCTGCCTCATCTACAACGTCAAGATCAGAGGGGTGAACTT
CACATCCAACGGCCCTGTGATGCAGAAGAAAACACTCGGCTGGGAGGCCTTCACCGAGACGCTGTACCCC
GCTGACGGCGGCCTGGAAGGCAGAAACGACATGGCCCTGAAGCTCGTGGGCGGGAGCCATCTGATCGCAA
ACGCCAAGACCACATATAGATCCAAGAAACCCGCTAAGAACCTCAAGATGCCTGGCGTCTACTATGTGGA
CTACAGACTGGAAAGAATCAAGGAGGCCAACAACGAGACCTACGTCGAGCAGCACGAGGTGGCAGTGGCC
AGATACTGCGACCTCCCTAGCAAACTGGGGCACAAGCTTAATGCTAGTATGGTGTCTAAGGGCGAAGAGC
TGATTAAGGAGAACATGCACATGAAGCTGTACATGGAGGGCACCGTGGACAACCATCACTTCAAGTGCAC
ATCCGAGGGCGAAGGCAAGCCCTACGAGGGCACCCAGACCATGAGAATCAAGGTGGTCGAGGGCGGCCCT
CTCCCCTTCGCCTTCGACATCCTGGCTACTAGCTTCCTCTACGGCAGCAAGACCTTCATCAACCACACCC
AGGGCATCCCCGACTTCTTCAAGCAGTCCTTCCCTGAGGGCTTCACATGGGAGAGAGTCACCACATACGA
AGACGGGGGCGTGCTGACCGCTACCCAGGACACCAGCCTCCAGGACGGCTGCCTCATCTACAACGTCAAG
ATCAGAGGGGTGAACTTCACATCCAACGGCCCTGTGATGCAGAAGAAAACACTCGGCTGGGAGGCCTTCA
CCGAGACGCTGTACCCCGCTGACGGCGGCCTGGAAGGCAGAAACGACATGGCCCTGAAGCTCGTGGGCGG
GAGCCATCTGATCGCAAACGCCAAGACCACATATAGATCCAAGAAACCCGCTAAGAACCTCAAGATGCCT
GGCGTCTACTATGTGGACTACAGACTGGAAAGAATCAAGGAGGCCAACAACGAGACCTACGTCGAGCAGC
ACGAGGTGGCAGTGGCCAGATACTGCGACCTCCCTAGCAAACTGGGGCACAAGCTTAATGCTAGTATGGT
GTCTAAGGGCGAAGAGCTGATTAAGGAGAACATGCACATGAAGCTGTACATGGAGGGCACCGTGGACAAC
CATCACTTCAAGTGCACATCCGAGGGCGAAGGCAAGCCCTACGAGGGCACCCAGACCATGAGAATCAAGG
TGGTCGAGGGCGGCCCTCTCCCCTTCGCCTTCGACATCCTGGCTACTAGCTTCCTCTACGGCAGCAAGAC
CTTCATCAACCACACCCAGGGCATCCCCGACTTCTTCAAGCAGTCCTTCCCTGAGGGCTTCACATGGGAG
AGAGTCACCACATACGAAGACGGGGGCGTGCTGACCGCTACCCAGGACACCAGCCTCCAGGACGGCTGCC
TCATCTACAACGTCAAGATCAGAGGGGTGAACTTCACATCCAACGGCCCTGTGATGCAGAAGAAAACACT
CGGCTGGGAGGCCTTCACCGAGACGCTGTACCCCGCTGACGGCGGCCTGGAAGGCAGAAACGACATGGCC
CTGAAGCTCGTGGGCGGGAGCCATCTGATCGCAAACGCCAAGACCACATATAGATCCAAGAAACCCGCTA
AGAACCTCAAGATGCCTGGCGTCTACTATGTGGACTACAGACTGGAAAGAATCAAGGAGGCCAACAACGA
GACCTACGTCGAGCAGCACGAGGTGGCAGTGGCCAGATACTGCGACCTCCCTAGCAAACTGGGGCACAAG
CTTAATGCTAGAGCTTTTATGATTTTGATAAATACTTTTTTTCGTTTTGGTTTGTGATACGTATAGTTTG
CCTGTCTCCTTTTGTAAATGATCTTCTTTTGTAGTCTTGTGTAATCTCTTTTTCATTTGGTCAACTTAAG
TGAATTTTTTTTTGTCAGTTTCCTTGTAGGATATTATGTCAAAGTCTTATTTATACTATATATTATTGCT
TTGGTGGTGAGTCGCATTTGTGGGGACGGTGTTACTTTACTGATGGATTTAGGTAGGAGGCATCCACTGT
CCCCCATTTCGCTAGCTTAAGTTTAATATGAAGATGCACTTAAGCATGAACGCCCGTTTTGATCTTTTTC
ACTTGTACCGCGAAGAGCTTGTTTTACTGTTTTTCCGTCTGCATCCCGAGAACTAGTTGATCTCCCAATG
CACACTTTAGACTTTATTCAAACCGAAGTCGGTTTTGTAATTTAAAAATTTTTACCCACTGTAAAGTACA
AACAATTCATCGCTATGTTAGTTGTGTACGCTACTAGCGCATCACATGATTACATGTTAATCAACAAAAA
CGAAAATGTTTATTGTCAATCTAAAAATACATATGTCCGTTAAGACAAAAGTATGAGGCTGGATGGAATG
AGCAATGGTAGCAAAAGGTTTCCGAAATGGTCATATCATTTTTTCAATTTTTGCTGATCTCAAATACCTC
AACTTGTTTTATTCGTTTAAACCGAGCTCCAGCTTTTGTTCCCTTTAGTGAGGGTTAATTGCGCGCTTGG
CGTAATCATGGTCATAGCTGTTTCCTGTGTGAAATTGTTATCCGCTCACAATTCCACACAACATACGAGC
CGGAAGCATAAAGTGTAAAGCCTGGGGTGCCTAATGAGTGAGCTAACTCACATTAATTGCGTTGCGCTCA
CTGCCCGCTTTCCAGTCGGGAAACCTGTCGTGCCAGCTGCATTAATGAATCGGCCAACGCGCGGGGAGAG
GCGGTTTGCGTATTGGGCGCTCTTCCGCTTCCTCGCTCACTGACTCGCTGCGCTCGGTCGTTCGGCTGCG
GCGAGCGGTATCAGCTCACTCAAAGGCGGTAATACGGTTATCCACAGAATCAGGGGATAACGCAGGAAAG
AACATGTGAGCAAAAGGCCAGCAAAAGGCCAGGAACCGTAAAAAGGCCGCGTTGCTGGCGTTTTTCCATA
GGCTCCGCCCCCCTGACGAGCATCACAAAAATCGACGCTCAAGTCAGAGGTGGCGAAACCCGACAGGACT
ATAAAGATACCAGGCGTTTCCCCCTGGAAGCTCCCTCGTGCGCTCTCCTGTTCCGACCCTGCCGCTTACC
GGATACCTGTCCGCCTTTCTCCCTTCGGGAAGCGTGGCGCTTTCTCATAGCTCACGCTGTAGGTATCTCA
GTTCGGTGTAGGTCGTTCGCTCCAAGCTGGGCTGTGTGCACGAACCCCCCGTTCAGCCCGACCGCTGCGC
CTTATCCGGTAACTATCGTCTTGAGTCCAACCCGGTAAGACACGACTTATCGCCACTGGCAGCAGCCACT
GGTAACAGGATTAGCAGAGCGAGGTATGTAGGCGGTGCTACAGAGTTCTTGAAGTGGTGGCCTAACTACG
GCTACACTAGAAGAACAGTATTTGGTATCTGCGCTCTGCTGAAGCCAGTTACCTTCGGAAAAAGAGTTGG
TAGCTCTTGATCCGGCAAACAAACCACCGCTGGTAGCGGTGGTTTTTTTGTTTGCAAGCAGCAGATTACG
CGCAGAAAAAAAGGATCTCAAGAAGATCCTTTGATCTTTTCTACGGGGTCTGACGCTCAGTGGAACGAAA
ACTCACGTTAAGGGATTTTGGTCATGAGATTATCAAAAAGGATCTTCACCTAGATCCTTTTAAATTAAAA
ATGAAGTTTTAAATCAATCTAAAGTATATATGAGTAAACTTGGTCTGACAGTTACCAATGCTTAATCAGT
GAGGCACCTATCTCAGCGATCTGTCTATTTCGTTCATCCATAGTTGCCTGACTCCCCGTCGTGTAGATAA
CTACGATACGGGAGGGCTTACCATCTGGCCCCAGTGCTGCAATGATACCGCGAGACCCACGCTCACCGGC
TCCAGATTTATCAGCAATAAACCAGCCAGCCGGAAGGGCCGAGCGCAGAAGTGGTCCTGCAACTTTATCC
GCCTCCATCCAGTCTATTAATTGTTGCCGGGAAGCTAGAGTAAGTAGTTCGCCAGTTAATAGTTTGCGCA
ACGTTGTTGCCATTGCTACAGGCATCGTGGTGTCACGCTCGTCGTTTGGTATGGCTTCATTCAGCTCCGG
TTCCCAACGATCAAGGCGAGTTACATGATCCCCCATGTTGTGCAAAAAAGCGGTTAGCTCCTTCGGTCCT
CCGATCGTTGTCAGAAGTAAGTTGGCCGCAGTGTTATCACTCATGGTTATGGCAGCACTGCATAATTCTC
TTACTGTCATGCCATCCGTAAGATGCTTTTCTGTGACTGGTGAGTACTCAACCAAGTCATTCTGAGAATA
GTGTATGCGGCGACCGAGTTGCTCTTGCCCGGCGTCAATACGGGATAATACCGCGCCACATAGCAGAACT
TTAAAAGTGCTCATCATTGGAAAACGTTCTTCGGGGCGAAAACTCTCAAGGATCTTACCGCTGTTGAGAT
CCAGTTCGATGTAACCCACTCGTGCACCCAACTGATCTTCAGCATCTTTTACTTTCACCAGCGTTTCTGG
GTGAGCAAAAACAGGAAGGCAAAATGCCGCAAAAAAGGGAATAAGGGCGACACGGAAATGTTGAATACTC
ATACTCTTCCTTTTTCAATATTATTGAAGCATTTATCAGGGTTATTGTCTCATGAGCGGATACATATTTG
AATGTATTTAGAAAAATAAACAAATAGGGGTTCCGCGCACATTTCCCCGAAAAGTGCCACCTGACGTCTA
AGAAACCATTATTATCATGACATTAACCTATAAAAATAGGCGTATCACGAGGCCCTTTCGTC
